Addgene plasmid #87354: pSHS248
Purpose: S867C/N1054C in cysteine-free (C80S/C574S) S. pyogenes Cas9 expression plasmid, HNH-2 FRET construct
Depositing lab: Jennifer Doudna. Depositing organization: University of California, Berkeley. Publication: Conformational control of DNA target cleavage by CRISPR-Cas9. Sternberg SH, LaFrance B, Kaplan M, Doudna JA. Nature. 2015 Nov 5;527(7576):110-3. doi: 10.1038/nature15544. Epub 2015 Oct 28. PubMed 26524520.
Backbone
  Vector backbone: pCT10
  Backbone size w/o insert (bp): 6000
  Total vector size (bp): 10000
  Vector type: Bacterial Expression
Growth in bacteria
  Bacterial resistance: Ampicillin, 100 μg/mL
  Growth temperature: 37°C
  Growth strain: DH5alpha
  Copy number: High Copy
Gene/Insert
  Gene/Insert name: Cas9
  Species: S. pyogenes
  Insert size (bp): 4100
  Mutation: C80S/C574S/S867C/N1054C
  Promoter: T7
  Tag / fusion protein: His-MBP (N terminal on backbone)
  Cloning method: Unknown
  Sequencing primers: 5′ CGCAGACTAATTCGAGCTCG; 3′ GAAAGGAAGCTGAGTTGGCTG
Resource information
  A portion of this plasmid was derived from a plasmid made by: Sternberg et al.
Terms and licenses: Academic/Nonprofit Terms; Industry Terms: Not Available to Industry
How to cite: pSHS248 was a gift from Jennifer Doudna (Addgene plasmid # 87354 ; http://n2t.net/addgene:87354 ; RRID:Addgene_87354)
