[The description below was written by a language model from this plasmid's Addgene catalogue record and pLannotate feature annotations shown in this document.]
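Description:
pSHS248 is a bacterial expression plasmid of about 10 kb, built on the pCT10 backbone, for producing an engineered Streptococcus pyogenes Cas9 protein in E. coli. The backbone is pBR322-like. It carries a ColE1/pMB1-family origin with the rop gene and bom region, and an ampicillin resistance cassette (β-lactamase with its own promoter) used for selection. Two separated fragments of the tetracycline efflux gene and the tet promoter also appear, consistent with that marker having been interrupted by the expression cassette. The catalogue lists the plasmid as high copy, although rop normally moderates copy number.

The expression cassette runs from a T7 promoter and the phage T7 gene 10 ribosome binding site through an N-terminal 10xHis tag, a cytosolic maltose binding protein lacking its signal sequence, and a TEV protease cleavage site, followed by the Cas9 coding sequence and a T7 terminator. This arrangement allows T7 RNA polymerase-driven expression, affinity purification through the His tag with MBP as a fusion partner, and removal of the tags by TEV cleavage. A short match to a T7 gene 10B-derived solubility tag lies between Cas9 and the terminator and is probably residual vector sequence.

The Cas9 insert carries four substitutions. C80S and C574S remove the native cysteines, and S867C and N1054C introduce two new ones at defined positions. The record designates this the HNH-2 FRET construct. Engineered cysteine pairs of this kind typically serve as sites for attaching donor and acceptor fluorophores, so that distance changes involving the HNH nuclease domain can be followed, in line with the associated work on conformational control of DNA target cleavage.
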