Features (pLannotate 1.2.2; 17 found; start..end, strand, type, name):
    247..263     -  CDS            TEV site (fragment): tobacco etch virus (TEV) protease recognition and cleavage site
    318..1418    -  CDS            MBP: maltose binding protein from E. coli; malE (mutated); This version of the gene does not encode a signal sequence, so MBP will remain in the cytosol.
   1428..1457    -  CDS            10xHis: 10xHis affinity tag
   1477..1499    -  RBS            RBS: efficient ribosome binding site from bacteriophage T7 gene 10 (Olins and Rangwala, 1989)
   1588..1606    -  promoter       T7 promoter: promoter for bacteriophage T7 RNA polymerase
   1628..2528    +  CDS            TcR (fragment): tetracycline efflux protein; tet; confers resistance to tetracycline
   2770..3150    -  CDS            YPB1_ECOLX: Protein predicted: Swiss-Prot protein existence level 4. From Escherichia coli.
   3167..3358    +  CDS            rop: Rop protein, which maintains plasmids at low copy number; rop
   3460..3599    +  misc_feature   bom: basis of mobility region from pBR322
   3785..4373    -  rep_origin     ori: high-copy-number ColE1/pMB1/pBR322/pUC origin of replication
   4544..5404    -  CDS            AmpR: β-lactamase; bla; confers resistance to ampicillin, carbenicillin, and related antibiotics
   5405..5509    -  promoter       AmpR promoter: bla
   5622..5650    +  promoter       tet promoter: E. coli promoter for tetracycline efflux protein gene
   5698..5990    +  CDS            TcR (fragment): tetracycline efflux protein; tet; confers resistance to tetracycline
   6016..6063    -  terminator     T7 terminator: transcription terminator for bacteriophage T7 RNA polymerase
   6071..6120    -  CDS            SET1 (fragment): solubility-enhancement tag derived from T7 phage gene 10B
   6205..236     -  CDS            Cas9 (fragment) (across the origin): Cas9 (Csn1) endonuclease from the Streptococcus pyogenes Type II CRISPR/Cas system generates RNA-guided double strand breaks in DNA
>Addgene plasmid #87354 | pSHS248 | addgene full sequence | sequence record 176888 | Addgene NGS Result
ATACGATTCTTCCGACGTGTATACCTTCTACGAGCTGTCCGTTTGAGACGAGTCGCTTCCGCTGTCTCTC
CACTGTCAAATAAAAGAGCCCCTATAAGATTTTTTTTGATACTGTGGCGGTCTGTATTTCCCAGAACCTT
GAACTTTTTAGACGGAACCTTATATTCATCAGTGATCACCGCCCATCCGACGCTATTTGTGCCGATATCT
AAGCCTATTGAGTATTTCTTATCCATTGCATTGGATTGGAAGTACAGGTTTTCCTCGATCCCGAGGTTGT
TGTTATTGTTATTGTTGTTGTTGTTCGAGCTCGAATTAGTCTGCGCGTCTTTCAGGGCTTCATCGACAGT
CTGACGACCGCTGGCGGCGTTGATCACCGCAGTACGCACGGCATACCAGAAAGCGGACATCTGCGGGATG
TTCGGCATGATTTCACCTTTCTGGGCGTTTTCCATAGTGGCGGCAATACGTGGATCTTTCGCCAACTCTT
CCTCGTAAGACTTCAGCGCTACGGCACCCAGCGGTTTGTCTTTATTAACCGCTTCCAGACCTTCATCAGT
CAGCAGATAGTTTTCGAGGAACTCTTTTGCCAGCTCTTTGTTCGGACTGGCGGCGTTAATACCTGCGCTC
AGCACGCCAACGAACGGTTTGGATGGTTGACCCTTGAAGGTCGGCAGTACCGTTACACCATAATTCACTT
TGCTGGTGTCGATGTTGGACCATGCCCACGGGCCGTTGATGGTCATCGCTGTTTCGCCTTTATTAAAGGC
AGCTTCTGCGATGGAGTAATCGGTGTCTGCATTCATGTGTTTGTTTTTAATCAGGTCAACCAGGAAGGTC
AGACCCGCTTTTGCGCCAGCGTTATCCACGCCCACGTCTTTAATGTCGTACTTGCCGTTTTCATACTTGA
ACGCATAACCCCCGTCAGCAGCAATCAGCGGCCAGGTGAAGTACGGTTCTTGCAGGTTGAACATCAGCGC
GCTCTTACCTTTCGCTTTCAGTTCTTTATCCAGCGCCGGGATCTCTTCCCAGGTTTTTGGCGGGTTCGGC
AGCAGATCTTTGTTATAAATCAGCGATAACGCTTCAACAGCGATCGGGTAAGCAATCAGCTTGCCGTTGT
AACGTACGGCATCCCAGGTAAACGGATACAGCTTGTCCTGGAACGCTTTGTCCGGGGTGATTTCAGCCAA
CAGGCCAGATTGAGCGTAGCCACCAAAGCGGTCGTGTGCCCAGAAGATAATGTCAGGGCCATCGCCAGTT
GCCGCAACCTGTGGGAATTTCTCTTCCAGTTTATCCGGATGCTCAACGGTGACTTTAATTCCGGTATCTT
TCTCGAATTTCTTACCGACTTCAGCGAGACCGTTATAGCCTTTATCGCCGTTAATCCAGATTACCAGTTT
ACCTTCTTCGATTTTCATAGAAGAACCATGGTGATGGTGATGGTGATGGTGATGGTGAGAAGATTTCATA
TGTATATCTCCTTCTTAAAGTTAAACAAAATTATTTCTAGAACTCGAGTCCTGCAGGGCGGCCGCTTAAT
TAAAGAGCTCTCCGGAGCCGGCACTAGAGGGAAACCGTTGTGGTCTCCCTATAGTGAGTCGTATTAATTT
CGCGGGATCGAGATCTCGATCCTCTACGCCGGACGCATCGTGGCCGGCATCACCGGCGCCACAGGTGCGG
TTGCTGGCGCCTATATCGCCGACATCACCGATGGGGAAGATCGGGCTCGCCACTTCGGGCTCATGAGCGC
TTGTTTCGGCGTGGGTATGGTGGCAGGCCCCGTGGCCGGGGGACTGTTGGGCGCCATCTCCTTGCATGCA
CCATTCCTTGCGGCGGCGGTGCTCAACGGCCTCAACCTACTACTGGGCTGCTTCCTAATGCAGGAGTCGC
ATAAGGGAGAGCGTCGACCGATGCCCTTGAGAGCCTTCAACCCAGTCAGCTCCTTCCGGTGGGCGCGGGG
CATGACTATCGTCGCCGCACTTATGACTGTCTTCTTTATCATGCAACTCGTAGGACAGGTGCCGGCAGCG
CTCTGGGTCATTTTCGGCGAGGACCGCTTTCGCTGGAGCGCGACGATGATCGGCCTGTCGCTTGCGGTAT
TCGGAATCTTGCACGCCCTCGCTCAAGCCTTCGTCACTGGTCCCGCCACCAAACGTTTCGGCGAGAAGCA
GGCCATTATCGCCGGCATGGCGGCCGACGCGCTGGGCTACGTCTTGCTGGCGTTCGCGACGCGAGGCTGG
ATGGCCTTCCCCATTATGATTCTTCTCGCTTCCGGCGGCATCGGGATGCCCGCGTTGCAGGCCATGCTGT
CCAGGCAGGTAGATGACGACCATCAGGGACAGCTTCAAGGATCGCTCGCGGCTCTTACCAGCCTAACTTC
GATCATTGGACCGCTGATCGTCACGGCGATTTATGCCGCCTCGGCGAGCACATGGAACGGGTTGGCATGG
ATTGTAGGCGCCGCCCTATACCTTGTCTGCCTCCCCGCGTTGCGTCGCGGTGCATGGAGCCGGGCCACCT
CGACCTGAATGGAAGCCGGCGGCACCTCGCTAACGGATTCACCACTCCAAGAATTGGAGCCAATCAATTC
TTGCGGAGAACTGTGAATGCGCAAACCAACCCTTGGCAGAACATATCCATCGCGTCCGCCATCTCCAGCA
GCCGCACGCGGCGCATCTCGGGCAGCGTTGGGTCCTGGCCACGGGTGCGCATGATCGTGCTCCTGTCGTT
GAGGACCCGGCTAGGCTGGCGGGGTTGCCTTACTGGTTAGCAGAATGAATCACCGATACGCGAGCGAACG
TGAAGCGACTGCTGCTGCAAAACGTCTGCGACCTGAGCAACAACATGAATGGTCTTCGGTTTCCGTGTTT
CGTAAAGTCTGGAAACGCGGAAGTCAGCGCCCTGCACCATTATGTTCCGGATCTGCATCGCAGGATGCTG
CTGGCTACCCTGTGGAACACCTACATCTGTATTAACGAAGCGCTGGCATTGACCCTGAGTGATTTTTCTC
TGGTCCCGCCGCATCCATACCGCCAGTTGTTTACCCTCACAACGTTCCAGTAACCGGGCATGTTCATCAT
CAGTAACCCGTATCGTGAGCATCCTCTCTCGTTTCATCGGTATCATTACCCCCATGAACAGAAATCCCCC
TTACACGGAGGCATCAGTGACCAAACAGGAAAAAACCGCCCTTAACATGGCCCGCTTTATCAGAAGCCAG
ACATTAACGCTTCTGGAGAAACTCAACGAGCTGGACGCGGATGAACAGGCAGACATCTGTGAATCGCTTC
ACGACCACGCTGATGAGCTTTACCGCAGCTGCCTCGCGCGTTTCGGTGATGACGGTGAAAACCTCTGACA
CATGCAGCTCCCGGAGACGGTCACAGCTTGTCTGTAAGCGGATGCCGGGAGCAGACAAGCCCGTCAGGGC
GCGTCAGCGGGTGTTGGCGGGTGTCGGGGCGCAGCCATGACCCAGTCACGTAGCGATAGCGGAGTGTATA
CTGGCTTAACTATGCGGCATCAGAGCAGATTGTACTGAGAGTGCACCATTGCGGTGTGAAATACCGCACA
GATGCGTAAGGAGAAAATACCGCATCAGGCGCTCTTCCGCTTCCTCGCTCACTGACTCGCTGCGCTCGGT
CGTTCGGCTGCGGCGAGCGGTATCAGCTCACTCAAAGGCGGTAATACGGTTATCCACAGAATCAGGGGAT
AACGCAGGAAAGAACATGTGAGCAAAAGGCCAGCAAAAGGCCAGGAACCGTAAAAAGGCCGCGTTGCTGG
CGTTTTTCCATAGGCTCCGCCCCCCTGACGAGCATCACAAAAATCGACGCTCAAGTCAGAGGTGGCGAAA
CCCGACAGGACTATAAAGATACCAGGCGTTTCCCCCTGGAAGCTCCCTCGTGCGCTCTCCTGTTCCGACC
CTGCCGCTTACCGGATACCTGTCCGCCTTTCTCCCTTCGGGAAGCGTGGCGCTTTCTCATAGCTCACGCT
GTAGGTATCTCAGTTCGGTGTAGGTCGTTCGCTCCAAGCTGGGCTGTGTGCACGAACCCCCCGTTCAGCC
CGACCGCTGCGCCTTATCCGGTAACTATCGTCTTGAGTCCAACCCGGTAAGACACGACTTATCGCCACTG
GCAGCAGCCACTGGTAACAGGATTAGCAGAGCGAGGTATGTAGGCGGTGCTACAGAGTTCTTGAAGTGGT
GGCCTAACTACGGCTACACTAGAAGGACAGTATTTGGTATCTGCGCTCTGCTGAAGCCAGTTACCTTCGG
AAAAAGAGTTGGTAGCTCTTGATCCGGCAAACAAACCACCGCTGGTAGCGGTGGTTTTTTTGTTTGCAAG
CAGCAGATTACGCGCAGAAAAAAAGGATCTCAAGAAGATCCTTTGATCTTTTCTACGGGGTCTGACGCTC
AGTGGAACGAAAACTCACGTTAAGGGATTTTGGTCATGAGATTATCAAAAAGGATCTTCACCTAGATCCT
TTTAAATTAAAAATGAAGTTTTAAATCAATCTAAAGTATATATGAGTAAACTTGGTCTGACAGTTACCAA
TGCTTAATCAGTGAGGCACCTATCTCAGCGATCTGTCTATTTCGTTCATCCATAGTTGCCTGACTCCCCG
TCGTGTAGATAACTACGATACGGGAGGGCTTACCATCTGGCCCCAGTGCTGCAATGATACCGCGAGACCC
ACGCTCACCGGCTCCAGATTTATCAGCAATAAACCAGCCAGCCGGAAGGGCCGAGCGCAGAAGTGGTCCT
GCAACTTTATCCGCCTCCATCCAGTCTATTAATTGTTGCCGGGAAGCTAGAGTAAGTAGTTCGCCAGTTA
ATAGTTTGCGCAACGTTGTTGCCATTGCTGCAGGCATCGTGGTGTCACGCTCGTCGTTTGGTATGGCTTC
ATTCAGCTCCGGTTCCCAACGATCAAGGCGAGTTACATGATCCCCCATGTTGTGCAAAAAAGCGGTTAGC
TCCTTCGGTCCTCCGATCGTTGTCAGAAGTAAGTTGGCCGCAGTGTTATCACTCATGGTTATGGCAGCAC
TGCATAATTCTCTTACTGTCATGCCATCCGTAAGATGCTTTTCTGTGACTGGTGAGTACTCAACCAAGTC
ATTCTGAGAATAGTGTATGCGGCGACCGAGTTGCTCTTGCCCGGCGTCAACACGGGATAATACCGCGCCA
CATAGCAGAACTTTAAAAGTGCTCATCATTGGAAAACGTTCTTCGGGGCGAAAACTCTCAAGGATCTTAC
CGCTGTTGAGATCCAGTTCGATGTAACCCACTCGTGCACCCAACTGATCTTCAGCATCTTTTACTTTCAC
CAGCGTTTCTGGGTGAGCAAAAACAGGAAGGCAAAATGCCGCAAAAAAGGGAATAAGGGCGACACGGAAA
TGTTGAATACTCATACTCTTCCTTTTTCAATGTTATTGAAGCATTTATCAGGGTTATTGTCTCATGAGCG
GATACATATTTGAATGTATTTAGAAAAATAAACAAATAGGGGTTCCGCGCACATTTCCCCGAAAAGTGCC
ACCTGACGTCTAAGAAACCATTATTATCATGACATTAACCTATAAAAATAGGCGTATCACGAGGCCCTTT
CGTCTTCAAGAATTCTCATGTTTGACAGCTTATCATCGATAAGCTTTAATGCGGTAGTTTATCACAGTTA
AATTGCTAACGCAGTCAGGCACCGTGTATGAAATCTAACAATGCGCTCATCGTCATCCTCGGCACCGTCA
CCCTGGATGCTGTAGGCATAGGCTTGGTTATGCCGGTACTGCCGGGCCTCTTGCGGGATATCGTCCATTC
CGACAGCATCGCCAGTCACTATGGCGTGCTGCTAGCGCTATATGCGTTGATGCAATTTCTATGCGCACCC
GTTCTCGGAGCACTGTCCGACCGCTTTGGCCGCCGCCCAGTCCTGCTCGCTTCGCTACTTGGAGCCACTA
TCGACTACGCGATCATGGCGACCACACCCGTCCTGTGGATATCCGGATATAGTTCCTCCTTTCAGCAAAA
AACCCCTCAAGACCCGTTTAGAGGCCCCAAGGGGTTATGCTAGTTATTGCTCAGCGGTGGCAGCAGCCAA
CTCAGCTTCCTTTCGGGCTTTGTTAGCAGCCGGATCAGAGCGCACGCGTGGTACCGGCCGGCCACCAGGT
GGCGCGCCGCGATCGCGGATCCGTTATCCACTTCCAATGTTATTAGTCACCTCCTAGCTGACTCAAATCA
ATGCGTGTTTCATAAAGACCAGTGATGGATTGATGGATAAGAGTGGCATCTAAAACTTCTTTTGTAGACG
TATATCGTTTACGATCAATTGTTGTATCAAAATATTTAAAAGCAGCGGGAGCTCCAAGATTCGTCAACGT
AAATAAATGAATAATATTTTCTGCTTGTTCACGTATTGGTTTGTCTCTATGTTTGTTATATGCACTAAGA
ACTTTATCTAAATTGGCATCTGCTAAAATAACACGCTTAGAAAATTCACTGATTTGCTCAATAATCTCAT
CTAAATAATGCTTATGCTGCTCCACAAACAATTGTTTTTGTTCGTTATCTTCTGGACTACCCTTCAACTT
TTCATAATGACTAGCTAAATATAAAAAATTCACATATTTGCTTGGCAGAGCCAGCTCATTTCCTTTTTGT
AATTCTCCGGCACTAGCCAGCATCCGTTTACGACCGTTTTCTAACTCAAAAAGACTATATTTAGGTAGTT
TAATGATTAAGTCTTTTTTAACTTCCTTATATCCTTTAGCTTCTAAAAAGTCAATCGGATTTTTTTCAAA
GGAACTTCTTTCCATAATTGTGATCCCTAGTAACTCTTTAACGGATTTTAACTTCTTCGATTTCCCTTTT
TCCACCTTAGCAACCACTAGGACTGAATAAGCTACCGTTGGACTATCAAAACCACCATATTTTTTTGGAT
CCCAGTCTTTTTTACGAGCAATAAGCTTGTCCGAATTTCTTTTTGGTAAAATTGACTCCTTGGAGAATCC
GCCTGTCTGTACTTCTGTTTTCTTGACAATATTGACTTGGGGCATGGACAATACTTTGCGCACTGTGGCA
AAATCTCGCCCTTTATCCCAGACAATTTCTCCAGTTTCCCCATTAGTTTCGATTAGAGGGCGTTTGCGAA
TCTCTCCACATGCAAGTGTAATTTCTGTTTTGAAGAAGTTCATGATATTAGAGTAAAAGAAATATTTTGC
GGTTGCTTTGCCTATTTCTTGCTCAGACTTAGCAATCATTTTACGAACATCATAAACTTTATAATCACCA
TAGACAAACTCCGATTCAAGTTTTGGATATTTCTTAATCAAAGCAGTTCCAACGACGGCATTTAGATACG
CATCATGGGCATGATGGTAATTGTTAATCTCACGTACTTTATAGAATTGGAAATCTTTTCGGAAGTCAGA
AACTAATTTAGATTTTAAGGTAATCACTTTAACCTCTCGAATAAGTTTATCATTTTCATCGTATTTAGTA
TTCATGCGACTATCCAAAATTTGTGCCACATGCTTAGTGATTTGGCGAGTTTCAACCAATTGGCGTTTGA
TAAAACCAGCTTTATCAAGTTCACTCAAACCTCCACGTTCAGCTTTCGTTAAATTATCAAACTTACGTTG
AGTGATTAACTTGGCGTTTAGAAGTTGTCTCCAATAGTTTTTCATCTTTTTGACTACTTCTTCACTTGGA
ACGTTATCGCATTTACCACGATTTTTATCAGAACGCGTTAAGACCTTATTGTCTATTGAATCGTCTTTAA
GGAAACTTTGTGGAACAATGTGATCGACATCATAATCACTTAAACGATTAATATCTAATTCTTGGTCCAC
ATACATGTCTCTTCCATTTTGGAGATAATAGAGATAGAGCTTTTCATTTTGCAATTGAGTATTTTCAACA
GGATGCTCTTTAAGAATCTGACTTCCTAATTCTTTGATACCTTCTTCGATTCGTTTCATACGCTCTCGCG
AATTTTTCTGGCCCTTTTGAGTTGTCTGATTTTCACGTGCCATTTCAATAACGATATTTTCTGGCTTATG
CCGCCCCATTACTTTGACCAATTCATCAACAACTTTTACAGTCTGTAAAATACCTTTTTTAATAGCAGGG
CTACCAGCTAAATTTGCAATATGTTCATGTAAACTATCGCCTTGTCCAGACACTTGTGCTTTTTGAATGT
CTTCTTTAAATGTCAAACTATCATCATGGATCAGCTGCATAAAATTGCGATTGGCAAAACCATCTGATTT
CAAAAAATCTAATATTGTTTTGCCAGATTGCTTATCCCTAATACCATTAATCAATTTTCGAGACAAACGT
CCCCAACCAGTATAACGGCGACGTTTAAGCTGTTTCATCACCTTATCATCAAAGAGGTGAGCATATGTTT
TAAGTCTTTCCTCAATCATCTCCCTATCTTCAAATAAGGTCAATGTTAAAACAATATCCTCTAAGATATC
TTCATTTTCTTCATTATCCAAAAAATCTTTATCTTTAATAATTTTTAGCAAATCATGGTAGGTACCTAAT
GAAGCATTAAATCTATCTTCAACTCCTGAAATTTCAACACTATCAAAAGATTCTATTTTTTTGAAATAAT
CTTCTTTTAATTGCTTAACGGTTACTTTTCGATTTGTTTTGAAGAGTAAATCAACAATGGCTTTCTTCTG
TTCACCTGAAAGAAATGCTGGTTTTCGCATTCCTTCAGTAACATATTTGACCTTTGTCAATTCGTTATAA
ACCGTAAAATACTCATAAAGCAAACTATGTTTTGGTAGTACTTTTTCATTTGGAAGATTTTTATCAAAGT
TTGTCATGCGTTCAATAAATGATTGAGCTGAAGCACCTTTATCGACAACTTCTTCAAAATTCCATGGGGT
AATTGTTTCTTCAGACTTCCGAGTCATCCATGCAAAACGACTATTGCCACGCGCCAATGGACCAACATAA
TAAGGAATTCGAAAAGTCAAGATTTTTTCAATCTTCTCACGATTGTCTTTTAAAAATGGATAAAAGTCTT
CTTGTCTTCTCAAAATAGCATGCAGCTCACCCAAGTGAATTTGATGGGGAATAGAGCCGTTGTCAAAGGT
CCGTTGCTTGCGCAGCAAATCTTCACGATTTAGTTTCACCAATAATTCCTCAGTACCATCCATTTTTTCT
AAAATTGGTTTGATAAATTTATAAAATTCTTCTTGGCTAGCTCCCCCATCAATATAACCTGCATATCCGT
TTTTTGATTGATCAAAAAAGATTTCTTTATACTTTTCTGGAAGTTGTTGTCGAACTAAAGCTTTTAAAAG
AGTCAAGTCTTGATGATGTTCATCGTAGCGTTTAATCATTGAAGCTGATAGGGGAGCCTTAGTTATTTCA
GTATTTACTCTTAGGATATCTGAAAGTAAAATAGCATCTGATAAATTCTTAGCTGCCAAAAACAAATCAG
CATATTGATCTCCAATTTGCGCCAATAAATTATCTAAATCATCATCGTAAGTATCTTTTGAAAGCTGTAA
TTTAGCATCTTCTGCCAAATCAAAATTTGATTTAAAATTAGGGGTCAAACCCAATGACAAAGCAATGAGA
TTCCCAAATAAGCCATTTTTCTTCTCACCGGGGAGCTGAGCAATGAGATTTTCTAATCGTCTTGATTTAC
TCAATCGTGCAGAAAGAATCGCTTTAGCATCTACTCCACTTGCGTTAATAGGGTTTTCTTCAAATAATTG
ATTGTAGGTTTGTACCAACTGGATAAATAGTTTGTCCACATCACTATTATCAGGATTTAAATCTCCCTCA
ATCAAAAAATGACCACGAAACTTAATCATATGCGCTAAGGCCAAATAGATTAAGCGCAAATCCGCTTTAT
CAGTAGAATCTACCAATTTTTTTCGCAGATGATAGATAGTTGGATATTTCTCATGATAAGCAACTTCATC
TACTATATTTCCAAAAATAGGATGACGTTCATGCTTCTTGTCTTCTTCCACCAAAAAAGACTCTTCAAGT
CGATGAAAGAAACTATCATCTACTTTCGCCATCTCATTTGAAAAAATCTCCTGTAGATAAGAA
